>Addgene plasmid #69109 | MBP-GTSE1-His6 | depositor full sequence | sequence record 122250 | -
CCGACACCATCGAATGGTGCAAAACCTTTCGCGGTATGGCATGATAGCGCCCGGAAGAGAGTCAATTCAG
GGTGGTGAATGTGAAACCAGTAACGTTATACGATGTCGCAGAGTATGCCGGTGTCTCTTATCAGACCGTT
TCCCGCGTGGTGAACCAGGCCAGCCACGTTTCTGCGAAAACGCGGGAAAAAGTGGAAGCGGCGATGGCGG
AGCTGAATTACATTCCCAACCGCGTGGCACAACAACTGGCGGGCAAACAGTCGTTGCTGATTGGCGTTGC
CACCTCCAGTCTGGCCCTGCACGCGCCGTCGCAAATTGTCGCGGCGATTAAATCTCGCGCCGATCAACTG
GGTGCCAGCGTGGTGGTGTCGATGGTAGAACGAAGCGGCGTCGAAGCCTGTAAAGCGGCGGTGCACAATC
TTCTCGCGCAACGCGTCAGTGGGCTGATCATTAACTATCCGCTGGATGACCAGGATGCCATTGCTGTGGA
AGCTGCCTGCACTAATGTTCCGGCGTTATTTCTTGATGTCTCTGACCAGACACCCATCAACAGTATTATT
TTCTCCCATGAAGACGGTACGCGACTGGGCGTGGAGCATCTGGTCGCATTGGGTCACCAGCAAATCGCGC
TGTTAGCGGGCCCATTAAGTTCTGTCTCGGCGCGTCTGCGTCTGGCTGGCTGGCATAAATATCTCACTCG
CAATCAAATTCAGCCGATAGCGGAACGGGAAGGCGACTGGAGTGCCATGTCCGGTTTTCAACAAACCATG
CAAATGCTGAATGAGGGCATCGTTCCCACTGCGATGCTGGTTGCCAACGATCAGATGGCGCTGGGCGCAA
TGCGCGCCATTACCGAGTCCGGGCTGCGCGTTGGTGCGGATATCTCGGTAGTGGGATACGACGATACCGA
AGACAGCTCATGTTATATCCCGCCGTTAACCACCATCAAACAGGATTTTCGCCTGCTGGGGCAAACCAGC
GTGGACCGCTTGCTGCAACTCTCTCAGGGCCAGGCGGTGAAGGGCAATCAGCTGTTGCCCGTCTCACTGG
TGAAAAGAAAAACCACCCTGGCGCCCAATACGCAAACCGCCTCTCCCCGCGCGTTGGCCGATTCATTAAT
GCAGCTGGCACGACAGGTTTCCCGACTGGAAAGCGGGCAGTGAGCGCAACGCAATTAATGTAAGTTAGCT
CACTCATTAGGCACAATTCTCATGTTTGACAGCTTATCATCGACTGCACGGTGCACCAATGCTTCTGGCG
TCAGGCAGCCATCGGAAGCTGTGGTATGGCTGTGCAGGTCGTAAATCACTGCATAATTCGTGTCGCTCAA
GGCGCACTCCCGTTCTGGATAATGTTTTTTGCGCCGACATCATAACGGTTCTGGCAAATATTCTGAAATG
AGCTGTTGACAATTAATCATCGGCTCGTATAATGTGTGGAATTGTGAGCGGATAACAATTTCACACAGGA
AACAGCCAGTCCGTTTAGGTGTTTTCACGAGCACTTCACCAACAAGGACCATAGCATATGAAAATCGAAG
AAGGTAAACTGGTAATCTGGATTAACGGCGATAAAGGCTATAACGGTCTCGCTGAAGTCGGTAAGAAATT
CGAGAAAGATACCGGAATTAAAGTCACCGTTGAGCATCCGGATAAACTGGAAGAGAAATTCCCACAGGTT
GCGGCAACTGGCGATGGCCCTGACATTATCTTCTGGGCACACGACCGCTTTGGTGGCTACGCTCAATCTG
GCCTGTTGGCTGAAATCACCCCGGACAAAGCGTTCCAGGACAAGCTGTATCCGTTTACCTGGGATGCCGT
ACGTTACAACGGCAAGCTGATTGCTTACCCGATCGCTGTTGAAGCGTTATCGCTGATTTATAACAAAGAT
CTGCTGCCGAACCCGCCAAAAACCTGGGAAGAGATCCCGGCGCTGGATAAAGAACTGAAAGCGAAAGGTA
AGAGCGCGCTGATGTTCAACCTGCAAGAACCGTACTTCACCTGGCCGCTGATTGCTGCTGACGGGGGTTA
TGCGTTCAAGTATGAAAACGGCAAGTACGACATTAAAGACGTGGGCGTGGATAACGCTGGCGCGAAAGCG
GGTCTGACCTTCCTGGTTGACCTGATTAAAAACAAACACATGAATGCAGACACCGATTACTCCATCGCAG
AAGCTGCCTTTAATAAAGGCGAAACAGCGATGACCATCAACGGCCCGTGGGCATGGTCCAACATCGACAC
CAGCAAAGTGAATTATGGTGTAACGGTACTGCCGACCTTCAAGGGTCAACCATCCAAACCGTTCGTTGGC
GTGCTGAGCGCAGGTATTAACGCCGCCAGTCCGAACAAAGAGCTGGCAAAAGAGTTCCTCGAAAACTATC
TGCTGACTGATGAAGGTCTGGAAGCGGTTAATAAAGACAAACCGCTGGGTGCCGTAGCGCTGAAGTCTTA
CGAGGAAGAGTTGGCGAAAGATCCACGTATTGCCGCCACTATGGAAAACGCCCAGAAAGGTGAAATCATG
CCGAACATCCCGCAGATGTCCGCTTTCTGGTATGCCGTGCGTACTGCGGTGATCAACGCCGCCAGCGGTC
GTCAGACTGTCGATGAAGCCCTGAAAGACGCGCAGACTAATTCGAGCTCGAACAACAACAACAATAACAA
TAACAACAACCTCGGGCTGGAAGTTCTGTTCCAGGGGCCCGAATTCATGGATGACCCTAAGAAGGAAGAC
ATTCTTCTTTTGGCCGATGAAAAATTTGACTTCGATCTTTCATTGTCTTCTTCGAGTGCAAATGAAGATG
ATGAAGTCTTCTTCGGACCCTTTGGACATAAAGAAAGATGTATTGCTGCCAGCTTGGAATTAAATAATCC
GGTTCCCGAACAGCCTCCGTTGCCCACATCTGAGAGTCCCTTTGCCTGGAGCCCTCTGGCCGGGGAGAAG
TTCGTGGAGGTGTACAAAGAAGCTCACTTACTGGCTTTACACATTGAGAGCAGCAGCCGGAACCAGGCAG
CCCAAGCTGCCAAGCCTGAAGACCCTCGGAGCCAGGGCGTGGAAAGATTCATACAGGAGTCAAAATTAAA
AATAAACCTCTTTGAGAAAGAAAAGGAAATGAAGAAAAGCCCCACGTCTCTTAAAAGGGAGACATACTAC
CTGTCAGACAGCCCCTTGCTGGGGCCCCCTGTGGGTGAGCCTCGGCTCTTGGCCTCCTCCCCGGCCCTGC
CCAGCTCTGGTGCCCAGGCCCGCCTCACCCGGGCGCCGGGGCCTCCGCACTCTGCTCATGCTTTGCCCAG
GGAATCATGCACTGCTCATGCTGCAAGTCAGGCAGCGACTCAGAGGAAGCCCGGGACCAAATTGCTGCTG
CCTCGAGCGGCCTCTGTTAGAGGAAGAAGCATCCCTGGGGCTGCGGAGAAGCCCAAGAAAGAGATTCCAG
CTAGTCCTTCCAGGACAAAAATCCCAGCTGAGAAGGAATCCCACCGGGATGTTCTCCCTGACAAACCTGC
CCCGGGTGCTGTCAATGTGCCGGCCGCCGGAAGCCACTTGGGCCAGGGCAAGCGGGCGATCCCTGTTCCA
AACAAGTTGGGGCTGAAGAAGACCCTGTTAAAAGCACCCGGCTCTACCAGCAATCTCGCAAGGAAGTCCT
CCTCGGGGCCTGTTTGGAGCGGGGCATCCAGTGCGTGCACATCCCCAGCAGTGGGCAAAGCTAAATCAAG
TGAATTTGCAAGTATTCCTGCAAATAGCTCCCGGCCTCTGTCAAACATCAGCAAGTCAGGCAGAATGGGA
CCCGCCATGCTGCGGCCAGCTCTGCCTGCAGGCCCTGTGGGGGCATCCTCCTGGCAGGCCAAGCGGGTCG
ATGTTTCTGAGCTGGCAGCGGAGCAGCTCACGGCACCCCCCTCAGCATCCCCCACCCAACCCCAGACTCC
GGAAGGTGGCGGCCAGTGGCTGAACTCCAGTTGCGCTTGGTCAGAATCTTCTCAATTGAATAAGACTAGA
AGTATCAGACGGCGAGATTCCTGTCTAAATTCCAAGACAAAGGTTATGCCTACTCCTACAAATCAATTTA
AAATTCCTAAGTTTTCTATTGGTGACTCCCCGGACAGCTCAACACCAAAGCTTTCGCGGGCACAGCGGCC
GCAGTCGTGCACGTCAGTTGGCAGGGTCACTGTCCACAGCACCCCGGTTAGACGCTCATCTGGGCCAGCA
CCACAAAGCCTGCTGAGCGCACGGCGTGTGTCAGCCTTGCCCACACCCGCCAGCCGGCGCTGCTCTGGCC
TTCCACCGATGACCCCCAAAACGATGCCCAGGGCCGTGGGCTCTCCCCTGTGTGTGCCAGCTCGGAGACG
TTCCTCTGAGCCCCGCAAGAACTCTGCAATGAGAACTGAACCAACAAGGGAGAGCAACAGAAAGACAGAT
TCCAGGCTGGTGGATGTGTCCCCTGACAGGGGTTCTCCTCCTTCCCGTGTGCCTCAGGCACTTAACTTTT
CTCCAGAGGAAAGCGATTCTACTTTCTCCAAAAGTACTGCCACAGAAGTAGCTCGGGAGGAAGCCAAGCC
GGGTGGAGATGCAGCCCCTAGTGAGGCTCTTCTTGTAGATATCAAACTGGAACCACTCGCGGTCACTCCA
GATGCTGCAAGCCAGCCCCTCATTGACCTTCCTCTCATCGACTTCTGCGATACCCCAGAAGCACACGTGG
CTGTAGGATCTGAAAGCAGGCCTCTGATCGACCTCATGACAAACACTCCAGACATGAATAAAAATGTGGC
CAAACCTTCACCGGTGGTGGGACAGCTCATAGACCTGAGCTCCCCTCTGATCCAGCTGAGCCCTGAGGCT
GACAAGGAGAACGTGGATTCCCCACTCCTCAAGTTCTGGATCCTGGCCGGCCTGGCGGCCGCAGTCGACC
ACCATCACCATCACCATTAAAAGCTTGGCACTGGCCGTCGTTTTACAACGTCGTGACTGGGAAAACCCTG
GCGTTACCCAACTTAATCGCCTTGCAGCACATCCCCCTTTCGCCAGCTGGCGTAATAGCGAAGAGGCCCG
CACCGATCGCCCTTCCCAACAGTTGCGCAGCCTGAATGGCGAATGGCAGCTTGGCTGTTTTGGCGGATGA
GATAAGATTTTCAGCCTGATACAGATTAAATCAGAACGCAGAAGCGGTCTGATAAAACAGAATTTGCCTG
GCGGCAGTAGCGCGGTGGTCCCACCTGACCCCATGCCGAACTCAGAAGTGAAACGCCGTAGCGCCGATGG
TAGTGTGGGGTCTCCCCATGCGAGAGTAGGGAACTGCCAGGCATCAAATAAAACGAAAGGCTCAGTCGAA
AGACTGGGCCTTTCGTTTTATCTGTTGTTTGTCGGTGAACGCTCTCCTGAGTAGGACAAATCCGCCGGGA
GCGGATTTGAACGTTGCGAAGCAACGGCCCGGAGGGTGGCGGGCAGGACGCCCGCCATAAACTGCCAGGC
ATCAAATTAAGCAGAAGGCCATCCTGACGGATGGCCTTTTTGCGTTTCTACAAACTCTTTTTGTTTATTT
TTCTAAATACATTCAAATATGTATCCGCTCATGAGACAATAACCCTGATAAATGCTTCAATAATATTGAA
AAAGGAAGAGTATGAGTATTCAACATTTCCGTGTCGCCCTTATTCCCTTTTTTGCGGCATTTTGCCTTCC
TGTTTTTGCTCACCCAGAAACGCTGGTGAAAGTAAAAGATGCTGAAGATCAGTTGGGTGCACGAGTGGGT
TACATCGAACTGGATCTCAACAGCGGTAAGATCCTTGAGAGTTTTCGCCCCGAAGAACGTTCTCCAATGA
TGAGCACTTTTAAAGTTCTGCTATGTGGCGCGGTATTATCCCGTGTTGACGCCGGGCAAGAGCAACTCGG
TCGCCGCATACACTATTCTCAGAATGACTTGGTTGAGTACTCACCAGTCACAGAAAAGCATCTTACGGAT
GGCATGACAGTAAGAGAATTATGCAGTGCTGCCATAACCATGAGTGATAACACTGCGGCCAACTTACTTC
TGACAACGATCGGAGGACCGAAGGAGCTAACCGCTTTTTTGCACAACATGGGGGATCATGTAACTCGCCT
TGATCGTTGGGAACCGGAGCTGAATGAAGCCATACCAAACGACGAGCGTGACACCACGATGCCTGTAGCA
ATGGCAACAACGTTGCGCAAACTATTAACTGGCGAACTACTTACTCTAGCTTCCCGGCAACAATTAATAG
ACTGGATGGAGGCGGATAAAGTTGCAGGACCACTTCTGCGCTCGGCCCTTCCGGCTGGCTGGTTTATTGC
TGATAAATCTGGAGCCGGTGAGCGTGGGTCTCGCGGTATCATTGCAGCACTGGGGCCAGATGGTAAGCCC
TCCCGTATCGTAGTTATCTACACGACGGGGAGTCAGGCAACTATGGATGAACGAAATAGACAGATCGCTG
AGATAGGTGCCTCACTGATTAAGCATTGGTAACTGTCAGACCAAGTTTACTCATATATACTTTAGATTGA
TT
[38 nt withheld, positions 6513-6550]
A
[37 nt withheld, positions 6552-6588]
ATTTTGTTAAAATTCGCGTTAAATTTTTGTTAAATCAGCTCATTTTTTAACCAATAGGCCGAAATCGGCA
AAATCCCTTATAAATCAAAAGAATAGACCGAGATAGGGT
[37 nt withheld, positions 6698-6734]
AAAGAACGTGGACTCCAACGTCAAAGG
[141 nt withheld, positions 6762-6902]
G
[125 nt withheld, positions 6904-7028]
AAAGGATCTAGGTGAAGATCCTTTTTGATAATCTCATGACCAAAATCCCTTAACGTGAGTTTTCGTTCCA
CTGAGCGTCAGACCCCGTAGAAAAGATCAAAGGATCTTCTTGAGATCCTTTTTTTCTGCGCGTAATCTGC
TGCTTGCAAACAAAAAAACCACCGCTACCAGCGGTGGTTTGTTTGCCGGATCAAGAGCTACCAACTCTTT
TTCCGAAGGTAACTGGCTTCAGCAGAGCGCAGATACCAAATACTGTCCTTCTAGTGTAGCCGTAGTTAGG
CCACCACTTCAAGAACTCTGTAGCACCGCCTACATACCTCGCTCTGCTAATCCTGTTACCAGTGGCTGCT
GCCAGTGGCGATAAGTCGTGTCTTACCGGGTTGGACTCAAGACGATAGTTACCGGATAAGGCGCAGCGGT
CGGGCTGAACGGGGGGTTCGTGCACACAGCCCAGCTTGGAGCGAACGACCTACACCGAACTGAGATACCT
ACAGCGTGAGCTATGAGAAAGCGCCACGCTTCCCGAAGGGAGAAAGGCGGACAGGTATCCGGTAAGCGGC
AGGGTCGGAACAGGAGAGCGCACGAGGGAGCTTCCAGGGGGAAACGCCTGGTATCTTTATAGTCCTGTCG
GGTTTCGCCACCTCTGACTTGAGCGTCGATTTTTGTGATGCTCGTCAGGGGGGCGGAGCCTATGGAAAAA
CGCCAGCAACGCGGCCTTTTTACGGTTCCTGGCCTTTTGCTGGCCTTTTGCTCACATGTTCTTTCCTGCG
TTATCCCCTGATTCTGTGGATAACCGTATTACCGCCTTTGAGTGAGCTGATACCGCTCGCCGCAGCCGAA
CGACCGAGCGCAGCGAGTCAGTGAGCGAGGAAGCGGAAGAGCGCCTGATGCGGTATTTTCTCCTTACGCA
TCTGTGCGGTATTTCACACCGCATATATGGTGCACTCTCAGTACAATCTGCTCTGATGCCGCATAGTTAA
GCCAGTATACACTCCGCTATCGCTACGTGACTGGGTCATGGCTGCGCCCCGACACCCGCCAACACCCGCT
GACGCGCCCTGACGGGCTTGTCTGCTCCCGGCATCCGCTTACAGACAAGCTGTGACCGTCTCCGGGAGCT
GCATGTGTCAGAGGTTTTCACCGTCATCACCGAAACGCGCGAGGCAGCTGCGGTAAAGCTCATCAGCGTG
GTCGTGCAGCGATTCACAGATGTCTGCCTGTTCATCCGCGTCCAGCTCGTTGAGTTTCTCCAGAAGCGTT
AATGTCTGGCTTCTGATAAAGCGGGCCATGTTAAGGGCGGTTTTTTCCTGTTTGGTCACTGATGCCTCCG
TGTAAGGGGGATTTCTGTTCATGGGGGTAATGATACCGATGAAACGAGAGAGGATGCTCACGATACGGGT
TACTGATGATGAACATGCCCGGTTACTGGAACGTTGTGAGGGTAAACAACTGGCGGTATGGATGCGGCGG
GACCAGAGAAAAATCACTCAGGGTCAATGCCAGCGCTTCGTTAATACAGATGTAGGTGTTCCACAGGGTA
GCCAGCAGCATCCTGCGATGCAGATCCGGAACATAATGGTGCAGGGCGCTGACTTCCGCGTTTCCAGACT
TTACGAAACACGGAAACCGAAGACCATTCATGTTGTTGCTCAGGTCGCAGACGTTTTGCAGCAGCAGTCG
CTTCACGTTCGCTCGCGTATCGGTGATTCATTCTGCTAACCAGTAAGGCAACCCCGCCAGCCTAGCCGGG
TCCTCAACGACAGGAGCACGATCATGCGCACCCGTGGCCAGGACCCAACGCTGCCCGAAATT
Features (pLannotate 1.2.2; 20 found; start..end, strand, type, name):
      3..80      +  promoter       lacIq promoter: lacI (mutant); In the lacIq allele, a single base change in the promoter boosts expression of the lacI gene about 10-fold.
     81..1163    +  CDS            lacI: lac repressor; lacI; The lac repressor binds to the lac operator to inhibit transcription in E. coli. This inhibition can be relieved by adding lactose or isopropyl-β-D-thiogalactopyranoside (IPTG).
   1176..1197    +  protein_bind   CAP binding site: CAP binding activates transcription in the presence of cAMP. E. coli catabolite activator protein
   1216..1233    +  promoter       tet promoter (fragment): E. coli promoter for tetracycline efflux protein gene
   1406..1434    +  promoter       tac promoter: strong E. coli promoter; hybrid between the trp and lac UV5 promoters
   1442..1458    +  protein_bind   lac operator: The lac repressor binds to the lac operator to inhibit transcription in E. coli. This inhibition can be relieved by adding lactose or isopropyl-β-D-thiogalactopyranoside (IPTG). lac repressor encoded by lacI
   1528..2628    +  CDS            MBP: maltose binding protein from E. coli; malE (mutated); This version of the gene does not encode a signal sequence, so MBP will remain in the cytosol.
   2707..4866    +  CDS            GTSE1: GTSE1_HUMAN - Experimental evidence at protein level: Swiss-Prot protein existence level 1. May be involved in p53-induced cell cycle arrest in G2/M phase by interfering with microtubule rearrangements that are required to enter mitosis. Overexpression delays G2/M phase progression. From Homo sapiens (Human).
   4900..4917    +  CDS            6xHis: 6xHis affinity tag
   4929..5083    +  CDS            lacZα (fragment): LacZα fragment of β-galactosidase; lacZ fragment
   5176..5291    +  ncRNA          5S rRNA: Accession: RF00001 - 5S ribosomal RNA
   5295..5381    +  terminator     rrnB T1 terminator: Escherichia coli rrnB; transcription terminator T1 from the E. coli rrnB gene
   5473..5500    +  terminator     rrnB T2 terminator: transcription terminator T2 from the E. coli rrnB gene
   5520..5611    +  promoter       AmpR promoter: bla
   5612..6472    +  CDS            AmpR: β-lactamase; bla; confers resistance to ampicillin, carbenicillin, and related antibiotics
   6514..7027    -  rep_origin     M13 ori (sequence partly withheld): M13 bacteriophage origin of replication; arrow indicates direction of (+) strand synthesis
   7138..7726    +  rep_origin     ori: high-copy-number ColE1/pMB1/pBR322/pUC origin of replication
   7912..8054    -  misc_feature   bom: basis of mobility region from pBR322
   8156..8347    -  CDS            rop: Rop protein, which maintains plasmids at low copy number; rop
   8364..8744    +  CDS            YPB1_ECOLX: Protein predicted: Swiss-Prot protein existence level 4. From Escherichia coli.
