[The description below was written by a language model from this plasmid's Addgene catalogue record and pLannotate feature annotations shown in this document.]
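Description:
MBP-GTSE1-His6 is a bacterial expression plasmid for producing recombinant human GTSE1 (G2- and S-phase expressed 1, also known as B99) in E. coli as a doubly tagged fusion protein. It is built on the pMALPre-His backbone, a pMAL-type vector, and totals 8,840 bp, of which about 2.16 kb is the GTSE1 insert cloned between EcoRI and BamHI sites that both remain intact. The coding sequence was derived from an MGC cDNA clone. The plasmid is maintained through a ColE1/pMB1-family origin accompanied by the pBR322 bom region and the rop gene, which tends to restrain copy number; the catalogue lists copy number as unknown. Selection is by ampicillin via the β-lactamase gene. An M13 phage origin is also present, which would permit single-stranded DNA production with helper phage.

Expression is driven by the strong hybrid tac promoter, followed by a lac operator. The plasmid carries its own lacI gene under the up-mutated lacIq promoter, so transcription is held off by lac repressor until relieved with IPTG. The open reading frame begins with a signal-sequence-less maltose binding protein, so the fusion stays in the cytosol, continues into GTSE1, and ends with a C-terminal 6xHis tag. A residual lacZα fragment lies downstream, and the rrnB T1 and T2 terminators close the transcription unit. MBP typically aids solubility and allows amylose-resin capture, while the His tag allows metal-affinity purification, and using both can enrich for full-length product. The stated purpose is bacterial production of recombinant GTSE1, and the associated study concerned microtubule connectors in mitotic kinetochore fibres.
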