Addgene plasmid #69109: MBP-GTSE1-His6
Purpose: For bacterial expression of recombinant human GTSE1 tagged with MBP and His.
Depositing lab: Stephen Royle. Depositing organization: University of Warwick. Publication: The mesh is a network of microtubule connectors that stabilizes individual kinetochore fibers of the mitotic spindle. Nixon FM, Gutierrez-Caballero C, Hood FE, Booth DG, Prior IA, Royle SJ. Elife. 2015 Jun 19;4. doi: 10.7554/eLife.07635. PubMed 26090906.
Backbone
  Vector backbone: pMALPre-His
  Backbone size w/o insert (bp): 6679
  Total vector size (bp): 8840
  Vector type: Bacterial Expression
Growth in bacteria
  Bacterial resistance: Ampicillin, 100 μg/mL
  Growth temperature: 37°C
  Growth strain: DH5alpha
  Copy number: Unknown
Gene/Insert
  Gene/Insert name: G2- and S-phase Expressed 1 (alt names: GTSE1; B99)
  Species: H. sapiens (human)
  Insert size (bp): 2161
  Entrez Gene: GTSE1 (a.k.a. B99)
  Tag / fusion protein: MBP (N terminal on backbone); His6 (C terminal on backbone)
  Cloning method: Restriction Enzyme; 5′ cloning site EcoRI (not destroyed); 3′ cloning site BamHI (not destroyed)
  Sequencing primers: 5′ -; 3′ -
Resource information
  A portion of this plasmid was derived from a plasmid made by: GTSE1 MGC Clone ID: 12560.
Terms and licenses: Academic/Nonprofit Terms; Industry Terms: Not Available to Industry
How to cite: MBP-GTSE1-His6 was a gift from Stephen Royle (Addgene plasmid # 69109 ; http://n2t.net/addgene:69109 ; RRID:Addgene_69109)
