>Addgene plasmid #69109 | MBP-GTSE1-His6 | addgene partial sequence | sequence record 124423 | M13-F20 5'-TGTAAAACGACGGCCAGT-3'
CGTTCTCCTTGTCAGCCTCAGGGCTCAGCTGGATCAGAGGGGAGCTCAGGTCTATGAGCTGTCCCACCAC
CGGTGAAGGTTTGGCCACATTTTTATTCATGTCTGGAGTGTTTGTCATGAGGTCGATCAGAGGCCTGCTT
TCAGATCCTACAGCCACGTGTGCTTCTGGGGTATCGCAGAAGTCGATGAGAGGAAGGTCAATGAGGGGCT
GGCTTGCAGCATCTGGAGTGACCGCGAGTGGTTCCAGTTTGATATCTACAAGAAGAGCCTCACTAGGGGC
TGCATCTCCACCCGGCTTGGCTTCCTCCCGAGCTACTTCTGTGGCAGTACTTTTGGAGAAAGTAGAATCG
CTTTCCTCTGGAGAAAAGTTAAGTGCCTGAGGCACACGGGAAGGAGGAGAACCCCTGTCAGGGGACACAT
CCACCAGCCTGGAATCTGTCTTTCTGTTGCTCTCCCTTGTTGGTTCAGTTCTCATTGCAGAGTTCTTGCG
GGGCTCA
