>Addgene plasmid #69109 | MBP-GTSE1-His6 | addgene partial sequence | sequence record 125263 | pQE-F2 5'-CGGATAACAATTTCACACAG-3'
GACCATAGCATATGAAAATCGAAGAAGGTAAACTGGTAATCTGGATTAACGGCGATAAAGGCTATAACGG
TCTCGCTGAAGTCGGTAAGAAATTCGAGAAAGATACCGGAATTAAAGTCACCGTTGAGCATCCGGATAAA
CTGGAAGAGAAATTCCCACAGGTTGCGGCAACTGGCGATGGCCCTGACATTATCTTCTGGGCACACGACC
GCTTTGGTGGCTACGCTCAATCTGGCCTGTTGGCTGAAATCACCCCGGACAAAGCGTTCCAGGACAAGCT
GTATCCGTTTACCTGGGATGCCGTACGTTACAACGGCAAGCTGATTGCTTACCCGATCGCTGTTGAAGCG
TTATCGCTGATTTATAACAAAGATCTGCTGCCGAACCCGCCAAAAACCTGGGAAGAGATCCCGGCGCTGG
ATAAAGAACTGAAAGCGAAAGGTAAGAGCGCGCTGATGTTCAACCTGCAAGAACCGTACTTCACCTGGCC
GCTGATTGCTGCTGACGGGGGTTATGCGTTCAAGTATGAAAACGGCAAGTACGACATTAAAGACGTGGGC
GTGGATAACGCTGGCGCGAAAGCGGGTCTGACCTTCCTGGTTGACCTGATTAAAAACAAACACATGAATG
CAGACACCGATTACTCCATCGCAGAAGCTGCCTTTAATAAAGGCGAAACAGCGATGACCATCAACGGCCC
GTGGGCATGGTCCAACATCGACACCAGCAAAGTGAATTATGGTGTAACGGTACTGCCGACCTTCAAGGGT
CAACCATCCAAACCGTTCGTTGGCGTGCTGAGCGCAGGTAT
